>Addgene plasmid #8779 | 3494 pcDNA3 Bax | addgene partial sequence | sequence record 17223 | T7 5'-TAATACGACTCACTATAGGG-3'
TAGTAACGGCCGCCAGTGTGCTGGAATTCTATGGACGGGTCCGGGGAGCAGCTTGGGAGCGGCGGGCCCA
CCAGCTCTGAACAGATCATGAAGACAGGGGCCTTTTTGCTACAGGGTTTCATCCAGGATCGAGCAGGGAG
GATGGCTGGGGAGACACCTGAGCTGACCTTGGAGCAGCCGCCCCAGGATGCGTCCACCAAGAAGCTGAGC
GAGTGTCTCCGGCGAATTGGAGATGAACTGGACAGCAATATGGAGCTGCAGAGGATGATTGCTGACGTGG
ACACGGACTCCCCCCGAGAGGTCTTCTTCCGGGTGGCAGCTGACATGTTTGCTGATGGCAACTTCAACTG
GGGCCGCGTGGTTGCCCTCTTCTACTTTGCTAGCAAACTGGTGCTCAAGGCCCTGTGCACTAAAGTGCCC
GAACTGATCAGAACCATCATGGGCTGGACACTGGACTTCCTCCGGTGAGCGGCTGCTTGTCTGGA
