[The description below was written by a language model from this plasmid's Addgene catalogue record.]
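Description:
3494 pcDNA3 Bax is a mammalian expression plasmid built on the Invitrogen pcDNA3 backbone (about 5.4 kb without insert) and carrying a roughly 930 bp mouse (M. musculus) Bax cDNA. The insert was cloned by restriction digestion into the EcoRI site, with EcoRI retained at both the 5′ and 3′ junctions. Because the same enzyme flanks both ends, the cloning itself was not directional. The listing of a T7 primer for 5′ sequencing is consistent with the T7 promoter site that lies upstream of the polylinker in this vector family. The plasmid is maintained in E. coli at high copy number under ampicillin selection, and it carries a neomycin resistance marker that allows G418 selection of stably transfected mammalian cells.

The record does not include a feature table and does not explicitly name the promoter driving Bax. Standard pcDNA3 uses the CMV immediate-early enhancer/promoter and a downstream polyadenylation signal to give strong constitutive expression in mammalian cells, and that arrangement would be expected here. No epitope tag, fusion partner or reporter is recorded, so the construct appears to encode untagged Bax.

Bax is a pro-apoptotic member of the Bcl-2 family. The associated publication describes it as a conserved Bcl-2 homolog that heterodimerizes with Bcl-2 in vivo and accelerates programmed cell death. The plasmid is therefore suited to transient or stable overexpression of mouse Bax in cultured mammalian cells, for example to study apoptosis induction, Bcl-2 family protein interactions, or how the balance of pro- and anti-apoptotic family members affects cell survival.
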