Addgene plasmid #8779: 3494 pcDNA3 Bax
Depositing lab: Stanley Korsmeyer. Depositing organization: Dana-Farber Cancer Institute. Publication: Bcl-2 heterodimerizes in vivo with a conserved homolog, Bax, that accelerates programmed cell death. Oltvai ZN, Milliman CL, Korsmeyer SJ. Cell 1993 Aug 27;74(4):609-19. 10.1016/0092-8674(93)90509-O PubMed 8358790.
Backbone
  Vector backbone: pcDNA3
  Backbone manufacturer: Invitrogen
  Backbone size w/o insert (bp): 5400
  Vector type: Mammalian Expression
  Selectable markers: Neomycin (select with G418)
Growth in bacteria
  Bacterial resistance: Ampicillin, 100 μg/mL
  Growth temperature: 37°C
  Growth strain: XL1 Blue
  Copy number: High Copy
Gene/Insert
  Gene/Insert name: Bax
  Species: M. musculus (mouse)
  Insert size (bp): 930
  GenBank ID: NM_007527
  Entrez Gene: Bax
  Cloning method: Restriction Enzyme; 5′ cloning site EcoRI (not destroyed); 3′ cloning site EcoRI (not destroyed)
  Sequencing primers: 5′ T7
Terms and licenses: Academic/Nonprofit Terms; Industry Terms: Not Available to Industry
How to cite: 3494 pcDNA3 Bax was a gift from Stanley Korsmeyer (Addgene plasmid # 8779 ; http://n2t.net/addgene:8779 ; RRID:Addgene_8779)
